>Addgene plasmid #135374 | nSaCas9 E131 miniABEMax V82G | addgene full sequence | sequence record 267803 | Addgene NGS Result
TCGCTGAGTAGTGCGCGAGCAAAATTTAAGCTACAACAAGGCAAGGCTTGACCGACAATTGCATGAAGAA
TCTGCTTAGGGTTAGGCGTTTTGCGCTGCTTCGCGATGTACGGGCCAGATATACGCGTTGACATTGATTA
TTGACTAGTTATTAATAGTAATCAATTACGGGGTCATTAGTTCATAGCCCATATATGGAGTTCCGCGTTA
CATAACTTACGGTAAATGGCCCGCCTGGCTGACCGCCCAACGACCCCCGCCCATTGACGTCAATAATGAC
GTATGTTCCCATAGTAACGCCAATAGGGACTTTCCATTGACGTCAATGGGTGGAGTATTTACGGTAAACT
GCCCACTTGGCAGTACATCAAGTGTATCATATGCCAAGTACGCCCCCTATTGACGTCAATGACGGTAAAT
GGCCCGCCTGGCATTATGCCCAGTACATGACCTTATGGGACTTTCCTACTTGGCAGTACATCTACGTATT
AGTCATCGCTATTACCATGGTGATGCGGTTTTGGCAGTACATCAATGGGCGTGGATAGCGGTTTGACTCA
CGGGGATTTCCAAGTCTCCACCCCATTGACGTCAATGGGAGTTTGTTTTGGCACCAAAATCAACGGGACT
TTCCAAAATGTCGTAACAACTCCGCCCCATTGACGCAAATGGGCGGTAGGCGTGTACGGTGGGAGGTCTA
TATAAGCAGAGCTCTCTGGCTAACTAGAGAACCCACTGCTTACTGGCTTATCGAAATTAATACGACTCAC
TATAGGGAGACCCAAGCTGGCTAGCGCCACCATGAAGCGAAATTACATTCTGGGGCTGGCCATTGGCATT
ACATCAGTGGGCTATGGCATCATTGACTACGAGACAAGGGACGTGATCGACGCCGGCGTGAGACTGTTCA
AGGAGGCCAACGTGGAGAACAATGAGGGCCGGAGATCCAAGAGGGGAGCAAGGCGCCTGAAGCGGAGAAG
GCGCCACAGAATCCAGAGAGTGAAGAAGCTGCTGTTCGATTACAACCTGCTGACCGACCACTCCGAGCTG
TCTGGCATCAATCCTTATGAGGCCAGAGTGAAGGGCCTGTCCCAGAAGCTGTCTGAGGAGGAGTTTAGCG
CCGCCCTGCTGCACCTGGCAAAGAGGAGAGGCGTGCACAACGTGAATGAGGTGGAGGAGGACACCGGCAA
CGAGCCGAAGAAGAAACGTAAGGTGGGTAGCAGCGGTAGCCCGAAAAAGAAGCGCAAAGTGGGCAGCGAC
GCGCTGGACGATTTCGATCTGGACATGCTGGGCAGCGATGCGCTGGATGATTTCGGCGGTGGCAGCTCTG
AGGTGGAGTTTTCCCACGAGTACTGGATGAGACATGCCCTGACCCTGGCCAAGAGGGCACGCGATGAGAG
GGAGGTGCCTGTGGGAGCCGTGCTGGTGCTGAACAATAGAGTGATCGGCGAGGGCTGGAACAGAGCCATC
GGCCTGCACGACCCAACAGCCCATGCCGAAATTATGGCCCTGAGACAGGGCGGCCTGGTCATGCAGAACT
ACAGACTGATTGACGCCACCCTGTACGGCACATTCGAGCCTTGCGTGATGTGCGCCGGCGCCATGATCCA
CTCTAGGATCGGCCGCGTGGTGTTTGGCGTGAGGAACGCAAAAACCGGCGCCGCAGGCTCCCTGATGGAC
GTGCTGCACTACCCCGGCATGAATCACCGCGTCGAAATTACCGAGGGAATCCTGGCAGATGAATGTGCCG
CCCTGCTGTGCTATTTCTTTCGGATGCCTAGACAGGTGTTCAATGCTCAGAAGAAGGCCCAGAGCTCCAC
CGACGGCGGTAGCGGCGGTAGCGGTGGTAGCGGCGGCAGCGGTGGTAGCGGTGGCAGCGGTGGTGAGCTG
TCCACAAAGGAGCAGATCAGCCGCAATTCCAAGGCCCTGGAGGAGAAGTATGTGGCCGAGCTGCAGCTGG
AGCGGCTGAAGAAGGATGGCGAGGTGAGGGGCTCCATCAATCGCTTCAAGACCTCTGACTACGTGAAGGA
GGCCAAGCAGCTGCTGAAGGTGCAGAAGGCCTACCACCAGCTGGATCAGTCCTTTATCGATACATATATC
GACCTGCTGGAGACAAGGCGCACATACTATGAGGGACCAGGAGAGGGCTCTCCCTTCGGCTGGAAGGACA
TCAAGGAGTGGTACGAGATGCTGATGGGCCACTGCACCTATTTTCCAGAGGAGCTGAGAAGCGTGAAGTA
CGCCTATAACGCCGATCTGTACAACGCCCTGAATGACCTGAACAACCTGGTCATCACCAGGGATGAGAAC
GAGAAGCTGGAGTACTATGAGAAGTTCCAGATCATCGAGAACGTGTTCAAGCAGAAGAAGAAGCCTACAC
TGAAGCAGATCGCCAAGGAGATCCTGGTGAACGAGGAGGACATCAAGGGCTACCGCGTGACCTCCACAGG
CAAGCCAGAGTTCACCAATCTGAAGGTGTATCACGATATCAAGGACATCACAGCCCGGAAGGAGATCATC
GAGAACGCCGAGCTGCTGGATCAGATCGCCAAGATCCTGACCATCTATCAGAGCTCCGAGGACATCCAGG
AGGAGCTGACCAACCTGAATAGCGAGCTGACACAGGAGGAGATCGAGCAGATCAGCAATCTGAAGGGCTA
CACCGGCACACACAACCTGAGCCTGAAGGCCATCAATCTGATCCTGGATGAGCTGTGGCACACAAACGAC
AATCAGATCGCCATCTTTAACCGGCTGAAGCTGGTGCCAAAGAAGGTGGACCTGTCCCAGCAGAAGGAGA
TCCCAACCACACTGGTGGACGATTTCATCCTGTCTCCCGTGGTGAAGCGGAGCTTCATCCAGAGCATCAA
AGTGATCAACGCCATCATCAAGAAGTACGGCCTGCCCAATGATATCATCATCGAGCTGGCCAGGGAGAAG
AACTCCAAGGACGCCCAGAAGATGATCAATGAGATGCAGAAGAGGAACCGCCAGACCAATGAGCGGATCG
AGGAGATCATCAGAACCACAGGCAAGGAGAACGCCAAGTACCTGATCGAGAAGATCAAGCTGCACGATAT
GCAGGAGGGCAAGTGTCTGTATTCTCTGGAGGCCATCCCTCTGGAGGACCTGCTGAACAATCCATTCAAC
TACGAGGTGGATCACATCATCCCCCGGAGCGTGAGCTTCGACAATTCTTTTAACAATAAGGTGCTGGTGA
AGCAGGAGGAGAACAGCAAGAAGGGCAATAGGACCCCTTTCCAGTACCTGTCTAGCTCCGATTCTAAGAT
CAGCTACGAGACATTCAAGAAGCACATCCTGAATCTGGCCAAGGGCAAGGGCCGCATCAGCAAGACCAAG
AAGGAGTACCTGCTGGAGGAGCGGGACATCAACAGATTCTCCGTGCAGAAGGACTTCATCAACCGGAATC
TGGTGGACACCAGATACGCCACACGCGGCCTGATGAATCTGCTGCGGTCTTATTTCAGAGTGAACAATCT
GGATGTGAAGGTGAAGAGCATCAACGGCGGCTTCACCTCCTTTCTGCGGAGAAAGTGGAAGTTTAAGAAG
GAGCGCAACAAGGGCTATAAGCACCACGCCGAGGATGCCCTGATCATCGCCAATGCCGACTTCATCTTTA
AGGAGTGGAAGAAGCTGGACAAGGCCAAGAAAGTGATGGAGAACCAGATGTTCGAGGAGAAGCAGGCCGA
GAGCATGCCCGAGATCGAGACAGAGCAGGAGTACAAGGAGATTTTCATCACACCTCACCAGATCAAGCAC
ATCAAGGACTTCAAGGACTACAAGTATTCTCACAGGGTGGATAAGAAGCCCAACCGCGAGCTGATCAATG
ACACCCTGTATAGCACACGGAAGGACGATAAGGGCAATACCCTGATCGTGAACAATCTGAACGGCCTGTA
CGACAAGGATAATGACAAGCTGAAGAAGCTGATCAACAAGTCTCCCGAGAAGCTGCTGATGTACCACCAC
GATCCTCAGACATATCAGAAGCTGAAGCTGATCATGGAGCAGTACGGCGACGAGAAGAACCCACTGTATA
AGTACTATGAGGAGACAGGCAACTACCTGACAAAGTATAGCAAGAAGGATAATGGCCCCGTGATCAAGAA
GATCAAGTACTATGGCAACAAGCTGAATGCCCACCTGGACATCACCGACGATTACCCTAACTCTCGCAAT
AAGGTGGTGAAGCTGAGCCTGAAGCCATACCGGTTCGACGTGTACCTGGACAACGGCGTGTATAAGTTTG
TGACAGTGAAGAATCTGGATGTGATCAAGAAGGAGAACTACTATGAGGTGAACAGCAAGTGCTACGAGGA
GGCCAAGAAGCTGAAGAAGATCAGCAACCAGGCCGAGTTCATCGCCTCTTTTTACAACAATGACCTGATC
AAGATCAATGGCGAGCTGTATAGAGTGATCGGCGTGAACAATGATCTGCTGAACAGAATCGAAGTGAATA
TGATCGACATCACCTACAGGGAGTATCTGGAGAACATGAATGATAAGAGGCCCCCTCGCATCATCAAGAC
CATCGCCTCTAAGACACAGAGCATCAAGAAGTACAGCACAGACATCCTGGGGAACCTGTATGAAGTCAAG
AGCAAGAAACATCCTCAGATTATCAAGAAAGGCTCTGGTGGTTCTAAGCGACCTGCCGCCACAAAGAAGG
CTGGACAGGCTAAGAAGAAGAAAGATTACAAAGACGATGACGATAAGGGATCCGGCGCAACAAACTTCTC
TCTGCTGAAACAAGCCGGAGATGTCGAAGAGAATCCTGGACCGATGGCCAAGCCTTTGTCTCAAGAAGAA
TCCACCCTCATTGAAAGAGCAACGGCTACAATCAACAGCATCCCCATCTCTGAAGACTACAGCGTCGCCA
GCGCAGCTCTCTCTAGCGACGGCCGCATCTTCACTGGTGTCAATGTATATCATTTTACTGGGGGACCTTG
TGCAGAACTCGTGGTGCTGGGCACTGCTGCTGCTGCGGCAGCTGGCAACCTGACTTGTATCGTCGCGATC
GGAAATGAGAACAGGGGCATCTTGAGCCCCTGCGGACGGTGCCGACAGGTGCTTCTCGATCTGCATCCTG
GGATCAAAGCCATAGTGAAGGACAGTGATGGACAGCCGACGGCAGTTGGGATTCGTGAATTGCTGCCCTC
TGGTTATGTGTGGGAGGGCTAAGAATTCTGCAGATATCCAGCACAGTGGCGGCCGCTCGAGTCTAGAGGG
CCCGTTTAAACCCGCTGATCAGCCTCGACTGTGCCTTCTAGTTGCCAGCCATCTGTTGTTTGCCCCTCCC
CCGTGCCTTCCTTGACCCTGGAAGGTGCCACTCCCACTGTCCTTTCCTAATAAAATGAGGAAATTGCATC
GCATTGTCTGAGTAGGTGTCATTCTATTCTGGGGGGTGGGGTGGGGCAGGACAGCAAGGGGGAGGATTGG
GAAGACAATAGCAGGCATGCTGGGGATGCGGTGGGCTCTATGGCTTCTGAGGCGGAAAGAACCAGCTGGG
GCTCTAGGGGGTATCCCC
[124 nt withheld, positions 5549-5672]
C
[91 nt withheld, positions 5674-5764]
A
[49 nt withheld, positions 5766-5814]
CCTTTGACGTTGGAGTCCACGTTCTTT
[37 nt withheld, positions 5842-5878]
ACCCTATCTCGGTCTATTCTTTTGATTTATAAGGGATTTTGCCGATTTCGGCCTATTGGTTAAAAAATGA
GCTGATTTAACAAAAATTTAACGCGAATTAATTCTGTGGAATGTGTGTCAGTTAGGGTGTGGAAAGTCCC
CAGGCTCCCCAGCAGGCAGAAGTATGCAAAGCATGCATCTCAATTAGTCAGCAACCAGGTGTGGAAAGTC
CCCAGGCTCCCCAGCAGGCAGAAGTATGCAAAGCATGCATCTCAATTAGTCAGCAACCATAGTCCCGCCC
CTAACTCCGCCCATCCCGCCCCTAACTCCGCCCAGTTCCGCCCATTCTCCGCCCCATGGCTGACTAATTT
TTTTTATTTATGCAGAGGCCGAGGCCGCCTCTGCCTCTGAGCTATTCCAGAAGTAGTGAGGAGGCTTTTT
TGGAGGCCTAGGCTTTTGCAAAAAGCTCCCGGGAGCTTGTATATCCATTTTCGGATCTGATCAAGAGACA
GGATGAGGATCGTTTCGCATGATTGAACAAGATGGATTGCACGCAGGTTCTCCGGCCGCTTGGGTGGAGA
GGCTATTCGGCTATGACTGGGCACAACAGACAATCGGCTGCTCTGATGCCGCCGTGTTCCGGCTGTCAGC
GCAGGGGCGCCCGGTTCTTTTTGTCAAGACCGACCTGTCCGGTGCCCTGAATGAACTGCAGGACGAGGCA
GCGCGGCTATCGTGGCTGGCCACGACGGGCGTTCCTTGCGCAGCTGTGCTCGACGTTGTCACTGAAGCGG
GAAGGGACTGGCTGCTATTGGGCGAAGTGCCGGGGCAGGATCTCCTGTCATCTCACCTTGCTCCTGCCGA
GAAAGTATCCATCATGGCTGATGCAATGCGGCGGCTGCATACGCTTGATCCGGCTACCTGCCCATTCGAC
CACCAAGCGAAACATCGCATCGAGCGAGCACGTACTCGGATGGAAGCCGGTCTTGTCGATCAGGATGATC
TGGACGAAGAGCATCAGGGGCTCGCGCCAGCCGAACTGTTCGCCAGGCTCAAGGCGCGCATGCCCGACGG
CGAGGATCTCGTCGTGACCCATGGCGATGCCTGCTTGCCGAATATCATGGTGGAAAATGGCCGCTTTTCT
GGATTCATCGACTGTGGCCGGCTGGGTGTGGCGGACCGCTATCAGGACATAGCGTTGGCTACCCGTGATA
TTGCTGAAGAGCTTGGCGGCGAATGGGCTGACCGCTTCCTCGTGCTTTACGGTATCGCCGCTCCCGATTC
GCAGCGCATCGCCTTCTATCGCCTTCTTGACGAGTTCTTCTGAGCGGGACTCTGGGGTTCGAAATGACCG
ACCAAGCGACGCCCAACCTGCCATCACGAGATTTCGATTCCACCGCCGCCTTCTATGAAAGGTTGGGCTT
CGGAATCGTTTTCCGGGACGCCGGCTGGATGATCCTCCAGCGCGGGGATCTCATGCTGGAGTTCTTCGCC
CACCCCAACTTGTTTATTGCAGCTTATAATGGTTACAAATAAAGCAATAGCATCACAAATTTCACAAATA
AAGCATTTTTTTCACTGCATTCTAGTTGTGGTTTGTCCAAACTCATCAATGTATCTTATCATGTCTGTAT
ACCGTCGACCTCTAGCTAGAGCTTGGCGTAATCATGGTCATAGCTGTTTCCTGTGTGAAATTGTTATCCG
CTCACAATTCCACACAACATACGAGCCGGAAGCATAAAGTGTAAAGCCTGGGGTGCCTAATGAGTGAGCT
AACTCACATTAATTGCGTTGCGCTCACTGCCCGCTTTCCAGTCGGGAAACCTGTCGTGCCAGCTGCATTA
ATGAATCGGCCAACGCGCGGGGAGAGGCGGTTTGCGTATTGGGCGCTCTTCCGCTTCCTCGCTCACTGAC
TCGCTGCGCTCGGTCGTTCGGCTGCGGCGAGCGGTATCAGCTCACTCAAAGGCGGTAATACGGTTATCCA
CAGAATCAGGGGATAACGCAGGAAAGAACATGTGAGCAAAAGGCCAGCAAAAGGCCAGGAACCGTAAAAA
GGCCGCGTTGCTGGCGTTTTTCCATAGGCTCCGCCCCCCTGACGAGCATCACAAAAATCGACGCTCAAGT
CAGAGGTGGCGAAACCCGACAGGACTATAAAGATACCAGGCGTTTCCCCCTGGAAGCTCCCTCGTGCGCT
CTCCTGTTCCGACCCTGCCGCTTACCGGATACCTGTCCGCCTTTCTCCCTTCGGGAAGCGTGGCGCTTTC
TCATAGCTCACGCTGTAGGTATCTCAGTTCGGTGTAGGTCGTTCGCTCCAAGCTGGGCTGTGTGCACGAA
CCCCCCGTTCAGCCCGACCGCTGCGCCTTATCCGGTAACTATCGTCTTGAGTCCAACCCGGTAAGACACG
ACTTATCGCCACTGGCAGCAGCCACTGGTAACAGGATTAGCAGAGCGAGGTATGTAGGCGGTGCTACAGA
GTTCTTGAAGTGGTGGCCTAACTACGGCTACACTAGAAGAACAGTATTTGGTATCTGCGCTCTGCTGAAG
CCAGTTACCTTCGGAAAAAGAGTTGGTAGCTCTTGATCCGGCAAACAAACCACCGCTGGTAGCGGTGGTT
TTTTTGTTTGCAAGCAGCAGATTACGCGCAGAAAAAAAGGATCTCAAGAAGATCCTTTGATCTTTTCTAC
GGGGTCTGACGCTCAGTGGAACGAAAACTCACGTTAAGGGATTTTGGTCATGAGATTATCAAAAAGGATC
TTCACCTAGATCCTTTTAAATTAAAAATGAAGTTTTAAATCAATCTAAAGTATATATGAGTAAACTTGGT
CTGACAGTTACCAATGCTTAATCAGTGAGGCACCTATCTCAGCGATCTGTCTATTTCGTTCATCCATAGT
TGCCTGACTCCCCGTCGTGTAGATAACTACGATACGGGAGGGCTTACCATCTGGCCCCAGTGCTGCAATG
ATACCGCGAGACCCACGCTCACCGGCTCCAGATTTATCAGCAATAAACCAGCCAGCCGGAAGGGCCGAGC
GCAGAAGTGGTCCTGCAACTTTATCCGCCTCCATCCAGTCTATTAATTGTTGCCGGGAAGCTAGAGTAAG
TAGTTCGCCAGTTAATAGTTTGCGCAACGTTGTTGCCATTGCTACAGGCATCGTGGTGTCACGCTCGTCG
TTTGGTATGGCTTCATTCAGCTCCGGTTCCCAACGATCAAGGCGAGTTACATGATCCCCCATGTTGTGCA
AAAAAGCGGTTAGCTCCTTCGGTCCTCCGATCGTTGTCAGAAGTAAGTTGGCCGCAGTGTTATCACTCAT
GGTTATGGCAGCACTGCATAATTCTCTTACTGTCATGCCATCCGTAAGATGCTTTTCTGTGACTGGTGAG
TACTCAACCAAGTCATTCTGAGAATAGTGTATGCGGCGACCGAGTTGCTCTTGCCCGGCGTCAATACGGG
ATAATACCGCGCCACATAGCAGAACTTTAAAAGTGCTCATCATTGGAAAACGTTCTTCGGGGCGAAAACT
CTCAAGGATCTTACCGCTGTTGAGATCCAGTTCGATGTAACCCACTCGTGCACCCAACTGATCTTCAGCA
TCTTTTACTTTCACCAGCGTTTCTGGGTGAGCAAAAACAGGAAGGCAAAATGCCGCAAAAAAGGGAATAA
GGGCGACACGGAAATGTTGAATACTCATACTCTTCCTTTTTCAATATTATTGAAGCATTTATCAGGGTTA
TTGTCTCATGAGCGGATACATATTTGAATGTATTTAGAAAAATAAACAAATAGGGGTTCCGCGCACATTT
CCCCGAAAAGTGCCACCTGACGTCGACGGATCGGGAGATCTCCCGATCCCCTATGGTGCACTCTCAGTAC
AATCTGCTCTGATGCCGCATAGTTAAGCCAGTATCTGCTCCCTGCTTGTGTGTTGGAGG
Features (pLannotate 1.2.2; 21 found; start..end, strand, type, name):
    130..509     +  enhancer       CMV enhancer: human cytomegalovirus immediate early enhancer
    510..713     +  promoter       CMV promoter: human cytomegalovirus (CMV) immediate early promoter
    709..742     +  LTR            5' LTR (truncated) (fragment): truncated 5' long terminal repeat (LTR) from HIV-1
    758..776     +  promoter       T7 promoter: promoter for bacteriophage T7 RNA polymerase
    802..4653    +  CDS            cas9: CAS9_STAAU - Experimental evidence at protein level: Swiss-Prot protein existence level 1. CRISPR (clustered regularly interspaced short palindromic repeat) is an adaptive immune system that provides protection against mobile genetic elements (viruses, transposable elements and conjugative plasmids). CRISPR clusters contain spacers, sequences complementary to antecedent mobile elements, and target invading nucleic acids. CRISPR clusters are transcribed and processed into CRISPR RNA (crRNA). In type II CRISPR systems correct processing of pre-crRNA requires a trans- encoded small RNA (tracrRNA)
   4804..5202    +  CDS            BSD: blasticidin S deaminase; Aspergillus terreus BSD; confers resistance to blasticidin
   5279..5503    +  polyA_signal   bGH poly(A) signal: bovine growth hormone polyadenylation signal
   5507..5528    +  promoter       SV40 promoter (fragment): SV40 enhancer and early promoter
   5549..5977    +  rep_origin     f1 ori (sequence partly withheld): f1 bacteriophage origin of replication; arrow indicates direction of (+) strand synthesis
   5991..6320    +  promoter       SV40 promoter: SV40 enhancer and early promoter
   6387..7178    +  CDS            neo: KKA2_KLEPN - Also known as kan, nptII. Experimental evidence at protein level: Swiss-Prot protein existence level 1. Resistance to kanamycin, neomycin, paromomycin, ribostamycin, butirosin and gentamicin B. From Klebsiella pneumoniae.
   7202..7360    +  CDS            ble (fragment): BLE_KLEPN - Experimental evidence at protein level: Swiss-Prot protein existence level 1. Binding protein with a strong affinity to the bleomycin family of antibiotics. Binds to CL990; an antimitotic-antibiotic compound. From Klebsiella pneumoniae.
   7355..7476    +  polyA_signal   SV40 poly(A) signal: SV40 polyadenylation signal
   7549..7565    -  protein_bind   lac operator: The lac repressor binds to the lac operator to inhibit transcription in E. coli. This inhibition can be relieved by adding lactose or isopropyl-β-D-thiogalactopyranoside (IPTG). lac repressor encoded by lacI
   7573..7603    -  promoter       lac promoter: promoter for the E. coli lac operon
   7618..7639    -  protein_bind   CAP binding site: CAP binding activates transcription in the presence of cAMP. E. coli catabolite activator protein
   7652..7744    -  CDS            lacI (fragment): lac repressor; lacI; The lac repressor binds to the lac operator to inhibit transcription in E. coli. This inhibition can be relieved by adding lactose or isopropyl-β-D-thiogalactopyranoside (IPTG).
   7927..8515    -  rep_origin     ori: high-copy-number ColE1/pMB1/pBR322/pUC origin of replication
   8686..9546    -  CDS            AmpR: β-lactamase; bla; confers resistance to ampicillin, carbenicillin, and related antibiotics
   9547..9651    -  promoter       AmpR promoter: bla
   9710..9762    -  misc_feature   bom (fragment): basis of mobility region from pBR322
