[The description below was written by a language model from this plasmid's Addgene catalogue record and pLannotate feature annotations shown in this document.]
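Description:
nSaCas9 E131 miniABEMax V82G is a mammalian expression plasmid built on the pcDNA3.1(+) backbone that encodes a domain-inlaid adenine base editor. Rather than fusing the deaminase to a terminus of Cas9, a single evolved TadA monomer carrying the V82G substitution is inserted within a Staphylococcus aureus Cas9 nickase (nSaCas9) at position E131. The associated work describes this architecture as a way to reduce RNA off-target editing while increasing on-target DNA editing. The annotation calls the whole open reading frame simply as SaCas9 and does not resolve the embedded TadA segment, any linkers or any nuclear localisation signals, so those details are not documented in the feature table.

The editor is driven by the CMV immediate early enhancer and promoter, with a T7 promoter lying just upstream of the coding sequence. A blasticidin S deaminase (BSD) gene sits shortly downstream of the editor and ahead of the bGH polyadenylation signal. This suggests it is expressed from the same transcript, although the element joining the two reading frames is not annotated. Blasticidin is the listed mammalian selection marker. The backbone's SV40 promoter–neomycin resistance cassette with SV40 poly(A) signal is also present. In bacteria the plasmid is maintained through a high-copy ColE1/pUC-type origin and ampicillin resistance, and it also carries an f1 origin. The short fragments annotated as HIV-1 LTR, ble, lacI and bom appear to be backbone remnants rather than functional elements. No guide RNA cassette is annotated, so the sgRNA would presumably need to be supplied separately for A-to-G base editing in mammalian cells.
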