Addgene plasmid #135374: nSaCas9 E131 miniABEMax V82G
Purpose: Expression of nSaCas9 intradomain insertion of single evolved TadA monomer (V82G) at the specified position (E131 )
Depositing lab: Alex Hewitt. Depositing organization: University of Tasmania. Publication: Engineering domain-inlaid SaCas9 adenine base editors with reduced RNA off-targets and increased on-target DNA editing. Nguyen Tran MT, Mohd Khalid MKN, Wang Q, Walker JKR, Lidgerwood GE, Dilworth KL, Lisowski L, Pebay A, Hewitt AW. Nat Commun. 2020 Sep 25;11(1):4871. doi: 10.1038/s41467-020-18715-y. PubMed 32978399.
Backbone
  Vector backbone: pcDNA3.1(+)
  Vector type: Mammalian Expression, CRISPR
  Selectable markers: Blasticidin
Growth in bacteria
  Bacterial resistance: Ampicillin, 100 μg/mL
  Growth temperature: 30°C
  Growth strain: NEB Stable
  Copy number: High Copy
Gene/Insert
  Gene/Insert name: nSaCas9 E131 miniABEMax V82G
  Species: Synthetic
  Mutation: (V82G)
  Cloning method: Restriction Enzyme; 5′ cloning site Unknown (unknown if destroyed)
Terms and licenses: Academic/Nonprofit Terms; Industry Terms: Not Available to Industry
How to cite: nSaCas9 E131 miniABEMax V82G was a gift from Alex Hewitt (Addgene plasmid # 135374 ; http://n2t.net/addgene:135374 ; RRID:Addgene_135374)
