>Addgene plasmid #135374 | nSaCas9 E131 miniABEMax V82G | depositor partial sequence | sequence record 261050 | insert: nSaCas9 (D10A) with intradomain insertion of miniABEMax (evolved ecTadA [V82G]) at position E131
ATGAAGCGAAATTACATTCTGGGGCTGGCCATTGGCATTACATCAGTGGGCTATGGCATCATTGACTACG
AGACAAGGGACGTGATCGACGCCGGCGTGAGACTGTTCAAGGAGGCCAACGTGGAGAACAATGAGGGCCG
GAGATCCAAGAGGGGAGCAAGGCGCCTGAAGCGGAGAAGGCGCCACAGAATCCAGAGAGTGAAGAAGCTG
CTGTTCGATTACAACCTGCTGACCGACCACTCCGAGCTGTCTGGCATCAATCCTTATGAGGCCAGAGTGA
AGGGCCTGTCCCAGAAGCTGTCTGAGGAGGAGTTTAGCGCCGCCCTGCTGCACCTGGCAAAGAGGAGAGG
CGTGCACAACGTGAATGAGGTGGAGGAGGACACCGGCAACGAGCCGAAGAAGAAACGTAAGGTGGGTAGC
AGCGGTAGCCCGAAAAAGAAGCGCAAAGTGGGCAGCGACGCGCTGGACGATTTCGATCTGGACATGCTGG
GCAGCGATGCGCTGGATGATTTCGGCGGTGGCAGCTCTGAGGTGGAGTTTTCCCACGAGTACTGGATGAG
ACATGCCCTGACCCTGGCCAAGAGGGCACGCGATGAGAGGGAGGTGCCTGTGGGAGCCGTGCTGGTGCTG
AACAATAGAGTGATCGGCGAGGGCTGGAACAGAGCCATCGGCCTGCACGACCCAACAGCCCATGCCGAAA
TTATGGCCCTGAGACAGGGCGGCCTGGTCATGCAGAACTACAGACTGATTGACGCCACCCTGTACGGCAC
ATTCGAGCCTTGCGTGATGTGCGCCGGCGCCATGATCCACTCTAGGATCGGCCGCGTGGTGTTTGGCGTG
AGGAACGCAAAAACCGGCGCCGCAGGCTCCCTGATGGACGTGCTGCACTACCCCGGCATGAATCACCGCG
TCGAAATTACCGAGGGAATCCTGGCAGATGAATGTGCCGCCCTGCTGTGCTATTTCTTTCGGATGCCTAG
ACAGGTGTTCAATGCTCAGAAGAAGGCCCAGAGCTCCACCGACGGCGGTAGCGGCGGTAGCGGTGGTAGC
GGCGGCAGCGGTGGTAGCGGTGGCAGCGGTGGTGAGCTGTCCACAAAGGAGCAGATCAGCCGCAATTCCA
AGGCCCTGGAGGAGAAGTATGTGGCCGAGCTGCAGCTGGAGCGGCTGAAGAAGGATGGCGAGGTGAGGGG
CTCCATCAATCGCTTCAAGACCTCTGACTACGTGAAGGAGGCCAAGCAGCTGCTGAAGGTGCAGAAGGCC
TACCACCAGCTGGATCAGTCCTTTATCGATACATATATCGACCTGCTGGAGACAAGGCGCACATACTATG
AGGGACCAGGAGAGGGCTCTCCCTTCGGCTGGAAGGACATCAAGGAGTGGTACGAGATGCTGATGGGCCA
CTGCACCTATTTTCCAGAGGAGCTGAGAAGCGTGAAGTACGCCTATAACGCCGATCTGTACAACGCCCTG
AATGACCTGAACAACCTGGTCATCACCAGGGATGAGAACGAGAAGCTGGAGTACTATGAGAAGTTCCAGA
TCATCGAGAACGTGTTCAAGCAGAAGAAGAAGCCTACACTGAAGCAGATCGCCAAGGAGATCCTGGTGAA
CGAGGAGGACATCAAGGGCTACCGCGTGACCTCCACAGGCAAGCCAGAGTTCACCAATCTGAAGGTGTAT
CACGATATCAAGGACATCACAGCCCGGAAGGAGATCATCGAGAACGCCGAGCTGCTGGATCAGATCGCCA
AGATCCTGACCATCTATCAGAGCTCCGAGGACATCCAGGAGGAGCTGACCAACCTGAATAGCGAGCTGAC
ACAGGAGGAGATCGAGCAGATCAGCAATCTGAAGGGCTACACCGGCACACACAACCTGAGCCTGAAGGCC
ATCAATCTGATCCTGGATGAGCTGTGGCACACAAACGACAATCAGATCGCCATCTTTAACCGGCTGAAGC
TGGTGCCAAAGAAGGTGGACCTGTCCCAGCAGAAGGAGATCCCAACCACACTGGTGGACGATTTCATCCT
GTCTCCCGTGGTGAAGCGGAGCTTCATCCAGAGCATCAAAGTGATCAACGCCATCATCAAGAAGTACGGC
CTGCCCAATGATATCATCATCGAGCTGGCCAGGGAGAAGAACTCCAAGGACGCCCAGAAGATGATCAATG
AGATGCAGAAGAGGAACCGCCAGACCAATGAGCGGATCGAGGAGATCATCAGAACCACAGGCAAGGAGAA
CGCCAAGTACCTGATCGAGAAGATCAAGCTGCACGATATGCAGGAGGGCAAGTGTCTGTATTCTCTGGAG
GCCATCCCTCTGGAGGACCTGCTGAACAATCCATTCAACTACGAGGTGGATCACATCATCCCCCGGAGCG
TGAGCTTCGACAATTCTTTTAACAATAAGGTGCTGGTGAAGCAGGAGGAGAACAGCAAGAAGGGCAATAG
GACCCCTTTCCAGTACCTGTCTAGCTCCGATTCTAAGATCAGCTACGAGACATTCAAGAAGCACATCCTG
AATCTGGCCAAGGGCAAGGGCCGCATCAGCAAGACCAAGAAGGAGTACCTGCTGGAGGAGCGGGACATCA
ACAGATTCTCCGTGCAGAAGGACTTCATCAACCGGAATCTGGTGGACACCAGATACGCCACACGCGGCCT
GATGAATCTGCTGCGGTCTTATTTCAGAGTGAACAATCTGGATGTGAAGGTGAAGAGCATCAACGGCGGC
TTCACCTCCTTTCTGCGGAGAAAGTGGAAGTTTAAGAAGGAGCGCAACAAGGGCTATAAGCACCACGCCG
AGGATGCCCTGATCATCGCCAATGCCGACTTCATCTTTAAGGAGTGGAAGAAGCTGGACAAGGCCAAGAA
AGTGATGGAGAACCAGATGTTCGAGGAGAAGCAGGCCGAGAGCATGCCCGAGATCGAGACAGAGCAGGAG
TACAAGGAGATTTTCATCACACCTCACCAGATCAAGCACATCAAGGACTTCAAGGACTACAAGTATTCTC
ACAGGGTGGATAAGAAGCCCAACCGCGAGCTGATCAATGACACCCTGTATAGCACACGGAAGGACGATAA
GGGCAATACCCTGATCGTGAACAATCTGAACGGCCTGTACGACAAGGATAATGACAAGCTGAAGAAGCTG
ATCAACAAGTCTCCCGAGAAGCTGCTGATGTACCACCACGATCCTCAGACATATCAGAAGCTGAAGCTGA
TCATGGAGCAGTACGGCGACGAGAAGAACCCACTGTATAAGTACTATGAGGAGACAGGCAACTACCTGAC
AAAGTATAGCAAGAAGGATAATGGCCCCGTGATCAAGAAGATCAAGTACTATGGCAACAAGCTGAATGCC
CACCTGGACATCACCGACGATTACCCTAACTCTCGCAATAAGGTGGTGAAGCTGAGCCTGAAGCCATACC
GGTTCGACGTGTACCTGGACAACGGCGTGTATAAGTTTGTGACAGTGAAGAATCTGGATGTGATCAAGAA
GGAGAACTACTATGAGGTGAACAGCAAGTGCTACGAGGAGGCCAAGAAGCTGAAGAAGATCAGCAACCAG
GCCGAGTTCATCGCCTCTTTTTACAACAATGACCTGATCAAGATCAATGGCGAGCTGTATAGAGTGATCG
GCGTGAACAATGATCTGCTGAACAGAATCGAAGTGAATATGATCGACATCACCTACAGGGAGTATCTGGA
GAACATGAATGATAAGAGGCCCCCTCGCATCATCAAGACCATCGCCTCTAAGACACAGAGCATCAAGAAG
TACAGCACAGACATCCTGGGGAACCTGTATGAAGTCAAGAGCAAGAAACATCCTCAGATTATCAAGAAAG
GCTCTGGTGGTTCTAAGCGACCTGCCGCCACAAAGAAGGCTGGACAGGCTAAGAAGAAGAAAGATTACAA
AGACGATGACGATAAGGGATCCGGCGCAACAAACTTCTCTCTGCTGAAACAAGCCGGAGATGTCGAAGAG
AATCCTGGACCGATGGCCAAGCCTTTGTCTCAAGAAGAATCCACCCTCATTGAAAGAGCAACGGCTACAA
TCAACAGCATCCCCATCTCTGAAGACTACAGCGTCGCCAGCGCAGCTCTCTCTAGCGACGGCCGCATCTT
CACTGGTGTCAATGTATATCATTTTACTGGGGGACCTTGTGCAGAACTCGTGGTGCTGGGCACTGCTGCT
GCTGCGGCAGCTGGCAACCTGACTTGTATCGTCGCGATCGGAAATGAGAACAGGGGCATCTTGAGCCCCT
GCGGACGGTGCCGACAGGTGCTTCTCGATCTGCATCCTGGGATCAAAGCCATAGTGAAGGACAGTGATGG
ACAGCCGACGGCAGTTGGGATTCGTGAATTGCTGCCCTCTGGTTATGTGTGGGAGGGCTAA
